Addgene plasmid #219419: pET-6xHis-GFP(-7)-neg_tag1
Purpose: Fluorescent protein to reconstruct the mixture that mimics the charge profile of E. coli lysate
Depositing lab: Allie Obermeyer. Depositing organization: Columbia University. Publication: Selectivity of Complex Coacervation in Multiprotein Mixtures. Ahn SY, Obermeyer AC. JACS Au. 2024 Sep 17;4(10):3800-3812. doi: 10.1021/jacsau.4c00399. eCollection 2024 Oct 28. PubMed 39483238.
Backbone
  Vector backbone: pETDuet
  Vector type: Bacterial Expression
Growth in bacteria
  Bacterial resistance: Ampicillin, 100 μg/mL
  Growth temperature: 37°C
  Growth strain: DH5alpha
  Copy number: High Copy
Gene/Insert
  Gene/Insert name: GFP(-7)-neg_tag1
  Promoter: T7
  Tag / fusion protein: MGHHHHHGG (N terminal on insert); DEEEDD (C terminal on insert)
  Cloning method: Unknown
  Sequencing primers: 5′ TAATACGACTCACTATAG
Terms and licenses: Academic/Nonprofit Terms; Industry Terms: Not Available to Industry
How to cite: pET-6xHis-GFP(-7)-neg_tag1 was a gift from Allie Obermeyer (Addgene plasmid # 219419 ; http://n2t.net/addgene:219419 ; RRID:Addgene_219419)
