[The description below was written by a language model from this plasmid's Addgene catalogue record and pLannotate feature annotations shown in this document.]
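Description:
pET-6xHis-GFP(-7)-neg_tag1 is a bacterial expression plasmid of about 5.9 kb built on a pETDuet backbone for T7-driven production of a charge-engineered green fluorescent protein in E. coli. It replicates from a ColE1/pBR322-type origin accompanied by the bom mobility region and the rop gene. The catalogue lists it as high copy, although Rop normally moderates copy number. It also carries an f1 phage origin and is selected with ampicillin through the β-lactamase gene and its native promoter. Short tetracycline-resistance fragments in the annotation are non-functional backbone remnants.

The expression cassette consists of a T7 promoter followed by a lac operator and the strong T7 gene 10 ribosome binding site, then the coding region and a T7 terminator. A plasmid-borne lacI gene supplies repressor, so transcription is held off until IPTG induction in a host that provides T7 RNA polymerase. The open reading frame is annotated as superfolder GFP. The name suggests a variant with a net charge of −7, though the record does not define this. According to the catalogue it is fused to an N-terminal polyhistidine tag for metal-affinity purification and to a short C-terminal acidic tag of aspartate and glutamate residues that adds further negative charge. S-Tag and SET1 fragments annotated downstream of the GFP sequence appear to be backbone remnants, and the record does not indicate whether they are translated.

The stated purpose is to supply one fluorescent component of a defined protein mixture that mimics the charge profile of E. coli lysate, in work on the selectivity of complex coacervation in multiprotein mixtures.
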