Features (pLannotate 1.2.2; 19 found; start..end, strand, type, name):
    917..994     -  promoter       lacI promoter: lacI
   1002..1281    -  CDS            TcR (fragment): tetracycline efflux protein; tet; confers resistance to tetracycline
   1307..1325    +  promoter       T7 promoter: promoter for bacteriophage T7 RNA polymerase
   1326..1350    +  protein_bind   lac operator: The lac repressor binds to the lac operator to inhibit transcription in E. coli. This inhibition can be relieved by adding lactose or isopropyl-β-D-thiogalactopyranoside (IPTG). lac repressor encoded by lacI
   1365..1387    +  RBS            RBS: efficient ribosome binding site from bacteriophage T7 gene 10 (Olins and Rangwala, 1989)
   1427..2137    +  CDS            Superfolder GFP: Superfolder GFP is a basic (constitutively fluorescent) green fluorescent protein published in 2005, derived from Aequorea victoria. It is reported to be a very rapidly-maturing weak dimer.
   2174..2215    +  CDS            S-Tag (fragment): affinity and epitope tag derived from pancreatic ribonuclease A
   2245..2262    +  CDS            SET1 (fragment): solubility-enhancement tag derived from T7 phage gene 10B
   2270..2317    +  terminator     T7 terminator: transcription terminator for bacteriophage T7 RNA polymerase
   2354..2809    +  rep_origin     f1 ori (sequence partly withheld): f1 bacteriophage origin of replication; arrow indicates direction of (+) strand synthesis
   2924..3784    -  CDS            AmpR: β-lactamase; bla; confers resistance to ampicillin, carbenicillin, and related antibiotics
   3785..3877    -  promoter       AmpR promoter: bla
   3958..4546    +  rep_origin     ori: high-copy-number ColE1/pMB1/pBR322/pUC origin of replication
   4732..4871    -  misc_feature   bom: basis of mobility region from pBR322
   4973..5164    -  CDS            rop: Rop protein, which maintains plasmids at low copy number; rop
   5181..5561    +  CDS            YPB1_ECOLX: Protein predicted: Swiss-Prot protein existence level 4. From Escherichia coli.
   5623..5687    -  CDS            TcR (fragment): tetracycline efflux protein; tet; confers resistance to tetracycline
   5702..5723    -  protein_bind   CAP binding site: CAP binding activates transcription in the presence of cAMP. E. coli catabolite activator protein
   5736..916     -  CDS            lacI (across the origin): lac repressor; lacI; The lac repressor binds to the lac operator to inhibit transcription in E. coli. This inhibition can be relieved by adding lactose or isopropyl-β-D-thiogalactopyranoside (IPTG).
>Addgene plasmid #219419 | pET-6xHis-GFP(-7)-neg_tag1 | addgene full sequence | sequence record 449505 | Addgene NGS Result
GCAGCAAGCGGTCCACGCTGGTTTGCCCCAGCAGGCGAAAATCCTGTTTGATGGTGGTTAACGGCGGGAT
ATAACATGAGCTGTCTTCGGTATCGTCGTATCCCACTACCGAGATGTCCGCACCAACGCGCAGCCCGGAC
TCGGTAATGGCGCGCATTGCGCCCAGCGCCATCTGATCGTTGGCAACCAGCATCGCAGTGGGAACGATGC
CCTCATTCAGCATTTGCATGGTTTGTTGAAAACCGGACATGGCACTCCAGTCGCCTTCCCGTTCCGCTAT
CGGCTGAATTTGATTGCGAGTGAGATATTTATGCCAGCCAGCCAGACGCAGACGCGCCGAGACAGAACTT
AATGGGCCCGCTAACAGCGCGATTTGCTGGTGACCCAATGCGACCAGATGCTCCACGCCCAGTCGCGTAC
CGTCTTCATGGGAGAAAATAATACTGTTGATGGGTGTCTGGTCAGAGACATCAAGAAATAACGCCGGAAC
ATTAGTGCAGGCAGCTTCCACAGCAATGGCATCCTGGTCATCCAGCGGATAGTTAATGATCAGCCCACTG
ACGCGTTGCGCGAGAAGATTGTGCACCGCCGCTTTACAGGCTTCGACGCCGCTTCGTTCTACCATCGACA
CCACCACGCTGGCACCCAGTTGATCGGCGCGAGATTTAATCGCCGCGACAATTTGCGACGGCGCGTGCAG
GGCCAGACTGGAGGTGGCAACGCCAATCAGCAACGACTGTTTGCCCGCCAGTTGTTGTGCCACGCGGTTG
GGAATGTAATTCAGCTCCGCCATCGCCGCTTCCACTTTTTCCCGCGTTTTCGCAGAAACGTGGCTGGCCT
GGTTCACCACGCGGGAAACGGTCTGATAAGAGACACCGGCATACTCTGCGACATCGTATAACGTTACTGG
TTTCACATTCACCACCCTGAATTGACTCTCTTCCGGGCGCTATCATGCCATACCGCGAAAGGTTTTGCGC
CATTCGATGGTGTCCGGGATCTCGACGCTCTCCCTTATGCGACTCCTGCATTAGGAAGCAGCCCAGTAGT
AGGTTGAGGCCGTTGAGCACCGCCGCCGCAAGGAATGGTGCATGCAAGGAGATGGCGCCCAACAGTCCCC
CGGCCACGGGGCCTGCCACCATACCCACGCCGAAACAAGCGCTCATGAGCCCGAAGTGGCGAGCCCGATC
TTCCCCATCGGTGATGTCGGCGATATAGGCGCCAGCAACCGCACCTGTGGCGCCGGTGATGCCGGCCACG
ATGCGTCCGGCGTAGAGGATCGAGATCGATCTCGATCCCGCGAAATTAATACGACTCACTATAGGGGAAT
TGTGAGCGGATAACAATTCCCCTCTAGAAATAATTTTGTTTAACTTTAAGAAGGAGATATACCATGGGTC
ATCACCACCACCATCACGGTGGCGCTAGCAAAGGTGAAGAGCTGTTTACGGGTGTAGTACCGATCTTAGT
GGAATTAGACGGCGACGTGAACGGTCACAAATTTAGCGTGCGCGGCGAAGGCGAAGGTGACGCTACCAAT
GGTAAATTGACCCTGAAGTTTATTTGCACAACAGGCAAATTACCCGTTCCGTGGCCCACCTTAGTGACCA
CCCTGACCTATGGCGTTCAGTGCTTCAGTCGTTACCCAGATCATATGAAACAACACGATTTTTTCAAATC
AGCCATGCCTGAAGGATATGTTCAAGAGCGTACAATCAGCTTCAAGGACGATGGCACCTATAAAACGCGT
GCGGAAGTGAAATTTGAAGGCGACACATTAGTAAACCGTATCGAACTGAAAGGTATCGACTTCAAAGAAG
ACGGCAACATTTTAGGCCATAAGCTGGAATATAACTTTAATTCTCATAACGTGTATATTACGGCCGATAA
ACAGAAAAACGGTATCAAGGCAAATTTCAAAATTCGCCATAACGTGGAAGACGGCAGCGTTCAATTAGCG
GATCATTATCAACAAAACACGCCGATTGGTGACGGGCCTGTACTGTTACCTGACAACCACTACCTGAGCA
CCCAGTCAGCACTGAGCAAAGATCCGAACGAAAAACGCGATCACATGGTTCTGTTAGAATTCGTGACCGC
TGCAGGCATTACTCACGGAATGGACGAGCTGTACAAGGATGAGGAAGAGGACGATTAATAACTCGAGTCT
GGTAAAGAAACCGCTGCTGCGAAATTTGAACGCCAGCACATGGACTCGTCTACTAGCGCAGCTTAATTAA
CCTAGGCTGCTGCCACCGCTGAGCAATAACTAGCATAACCCCTTGGGGCCTCTAAACGGGTCTTGAGGGG
TTTTTTGCTGAAAGGAGGAACTATATCCGGATTGGCGAATGGG
[124 nt withheld, positions 2354-2477]
C
[91 nt withheld, positions 2479-2569]
A
[49 nt withheld, positions 2571-2619]
CCTTTGACGTTGGAGTCCACGTTCTTT
[37 nt withheld, positions 2647-2683]
ACCCTATCTCGGTCTATTCTTTTGATTTATAAGGGATTTTGCCGATTTCGGCCTATTGGTTAAAAAATGA
GCTGATTTAACAAAAATTTAACGCGAATTTTAACAAAATATTAACGTTTACAATTTCTGGCGGCACGATG
GCATGAGATTATCAAAAAGGATCTTCACCTAGATCCTTTTAAATTAAAAATGAAGTTTTAAATCAATCTA
AAGTATATATGAGTAAACTTGGTCTGACAGTTACCAATGCTTAATCAGTGAGGCACCTATCTCAGCGATC
TGTCTATTTCGTTCATCCATAGTTGCCTGACTCCCCGTCGTGTAGATAACTACGATACGGGAGGGCTTAC
CATCTGGCCCCAGTGCTGCAATGATACCGCGAGACCCACGCTCACCGGCTCCAGATTTATCAGCAATAAA
CCAGCCAGCCGGAAGGGCCGAGCGCAGAAGTGGTCCTGCAACTTTATCCGCCTCCATCCAGTCTATTAAT
TGTTGCCGGGAAGCTAGAGTAAGTAGTTCGCCAGTTAATAGTTTGCGCAACGTTGTTGCCATTGCTACAG
GCATCGTGGTGTCACGCTCGTCGTTTGGTATGGCTTCATTCAGCTCCGGTTCCCAACGATCAAGGCGAGT
TACATGATCCCCCATGTTGTGCAAAAAAGCGGTTAGCTCCTTCGGTCCTCCGATCGTTGTCAGAAGTAAG
TTGGCCGCAGTGTTATCACTCATGGTTATGGCAGCACTGCATAATTCTCTTACTGTCATGCCATCCGTAA
GATGCTTTTCTGTGACTGGTGAGTACTCAACCAAGTCATTCTGAGAATAGTGTATGCGGCGACCGAGTTG
CTCTTGCCCGGCGTCAATACGGGATAATACCGCGCCACATAGCAGAACTTTAAAAGTGCTCATCATTGGA
AAACGTTCTTCGGGGCGAAAACTCTCAAGGATCTTACCGCTGTTGAGATCCAGTTCGATGTAACCCACTC
GTGCACCCAACTGATCTTCAGCATCTTTTACTTTCACCAGCGTTTCTGGGTGAGCAAAAACAGGAAGGCA
AAATGCCGCAAAAAAGGGAATAAGGGCGACACGGAAATGTTGAATACTCATACTCTTCCTTTTTCAATCA
TGATTGAAGCATTTATCAGGGTTATTGTCTCATGAGCGGATACATATTTGAATGTATTTAGAAAAATAAA
CAAATAGGTCATGACCAAAATCCCTTAACGTGAGTTTTCGTTCCACTGAGCGTCAGACCCCGTAGAAAAG
ATCAAAGGATCTTCTTGAGATCCTTTTTTTCTGCGCGTAATCTGCTGCTTGCAAACAAAAAAACCACCGC
TACCAGCGGTGGTTTGTTTGCCGGATCAAGAGCTACCAACTCTTTTTCCGAAGGTAACTGGCTTCAGCAG
AGCGCAGATACCAAATACTGTCCTTCTAGTGTAGCCGTAGTTAGGCCACCACTTCAAGAACTCTGTAGCA
CCGCCTACATACCTCGCTCTGCTAATCCTGTTACCAGTGGCTGCTGCCAGTGGCGATAAGTCGTGTCTTA
CCGGGTTGGACTCAAGACGATAGTTACCGGATAAGGCGCAGCGGTCGGGCTGAACGGGGGGTTCGTGCAC
ACAGCCCAGCTTGGAGCGAACGACCTACACCGAACTGAGATACCTACAGCGTGAGCTATGAGAAAGCGCC
ACGCTTCCCGAAGGGAGAAAGGCGGACAGGTATCCGGTAAGCGGCAGGGTCGGAACAGGAGAGCGCACGA
GGGAGCTTCCAGGGGGAAACGCCTGGTATCTTTATAGTCCTGTCGGGTTTCGCCACCTCTGACTTGAGCG
TCGATTTTTGTGATGCTCGTCAGGGGGGCGGAGCCTATGGAAAAACGCCAGCAACGCGGCCTTTTTACGG
TTCCTGGCCTTTTGCTGGCCTTTTGCTCACATGTTCTTTCCTGCGTTATCCCCTGATTCTGTGGATAACC
GTATTACCGCCTTTGAGTGAGCTGATACCGCTCGCCGCAGCCGAACGACCGAGCGCAGCGAGTCAGTGAG
CGAGGAAGCGGAAGAGCGCCTGATGCGGTATTTTCTCCTTACGCATCTGTGCGGTATTTCACACCGCAAT
GGTGCACTCTCAGTACAATCTGCTCTGATGCCGCATAGTTAAGCCAGTATACACTCCGCTATCGCTACGT
GACTGGGTCATGGCTGCGCCCCGACACCCGCCAACACCCGCTGACGCGCCCTGACGGGCTTGTCTGCTCC
CGGCATCCGCTTACAGACAAGCTGTGACCGTCTCCGGGAGCTGCATGTGTCAGAGGTTTTCACCGTCATC
ACCGAAACGCGCGAGGCAGCTGCGGTAAAGCTCATCAGCGTGGTCGTGAAGCGATTCACAGATGTCTGCC
TGTTCATCCGCGTCCAGCTCGTTGAGTTTCTCCAGAAGCGTTAATGTCTGGCTTCTGATAAAGCGGGCCA
TGTTAAGGGCGGTTTTTTCCTGTTTGGTCACTGATGCCTCCGTGTAAGGGGGATTTCTGTTCATGGGGGT
AATGATACCGATGAAACGAGAGAGGATGCTCACGATACGGGTTACTGATGATGAACATGCCCGGTTACTG
GAACGTTGTGAGGGTAAACAACTGGCGGTATGGATGCGGCGGGACCAGAGAAAAATCACTCAGGGTCAAT
GCCAGCGCTTCGTTAATACAGATGTAGGTGTTCCACAGGGTAGCCAGCAGCATCCTGCGATGCAGATCCG
GAACATAATGGTGCAGGGCGCTGACTTCCGCGTTTCCAGACTTTACGAAACACGGAAACCGAAGACCATT
CATGTTGTTGCTCAGGTCGCAGACGTTTTGCAGCAGCAGTCGCTTCACGTTCGCTCGCGTATCGGTGATT
CATTCTGCTAACCAGTAAGGCAACCCCGCCAGCCTAGCCGGGTCCTCAACGACAGGAGCACGATCATGCT
AGTCATGCCCCGCGCCCACCGGAAGGAGCTGACTGGGTTGAAGGCTCTCAAGGGCATCGGTCGAGATCCC
GGTGCCTAATGAGTGAGCTAACTTACATTAATTGCGTTGCGCTCACTGCCCGCTTTCCAGTCGGGAAACC
TGTCGTGCCAGCTGCATTAATGAATCGGCCAACGCGCGGGGAGAGGCGGTTTGCGTATTGGGCGCCAGGG
TGGTTTTTCTTTTCACCAGTGAGACGGGCAACAGCTGATTGCCCTTCACCGCCTGGCCCTGAGAGAGTT
